Addgene plasmid #17626: EF.hICN1.Ubc.GFP
Depositing lab: Linzhao Cheng. Depositing organization: Johns Hopkins University and School of Medicine. Publication: HES1 inhibits cycling of hematopoietic progenitor cells via DNA binding. Yu X, Alder JK, Chun JH, Friedman AD, Heimfeld S, Cheng L, Civin CI. Stem Cells. 2006 Apr . 24(4):876-88. 10.1634/stemcells.2005-0598 PubMed 16513761.
Backbone
  Vector backbone: cFUGW
  Backbone size w/o insert (bp): 11500
  Vector type: Mammalian Expression, Lentiviral
  Selectable markers: GFP
Growth in bacteria
  Bacterial resistance: Ampicillin, 100 μg/mL
  Growth temperature: 37°C
  Growth strain: Stbl3
  Copy number: Unknown
Gene/Insert
  Gene/Insert name: ICN1 (alt name: intracellular domain of the Notch receptor)
  Species: H. sapiens (human)
  Insert size (bp): 2400
  Entrez Gene: NOTCH1 (a.k.a. AOS5, AOVD1, TAN1, hN1)
  Cloning method: Restriction Enzyme
  Sequencing primers: 5′ EF-1a Forward
Terms and licenses: Academic/Nonprofit Terms; Industry Terms: Not Available to Industry
Depositor comments: Addgene sequence shows that there is an A1902S mutation in Notch1 relative to NCBI sequences. This mutation is not known to affect function. hICN1 driven by the EF-1a promoter and a GFP reporter driven by the ubiquitin C (Ubc) promoter. Recombinant LVs were produced by transient transfection of the transducing vector into 293T cells with two packaging vectors: pMD.G, a plasmid expressing the VSV-G envelope gene, and pCMVDeltaR8.91, a plasmid expressing the HIV-1 gag/pol, tat, and rev genes.
How to cite: EF.hICN1.Ubc.GFP was a gift from Linzhao Cheng (Addgene plasmid # 17626 ; http://n2t.net/addgene:17626 ; RRID:Addgene_17626)
