[The description below was written by a language model from this plasmid's Addgene catalogue record and pLannotate feature annotations shown in this document.]
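Description:
EF.hICN1.Ubc.GFP is an HIV-1-based lentiviral transfer vector built on the cFUGW backbone for mammalian expression of the human Notch1 intracellular domain (ICN1) together with a GFP reporter. It is propagated in E. coli through a high-copy ColE1/pUC-type origin with ampicillin resistance. The backbone also carries an f1 origin and an SV40/EM7-driven bleomycin/Zeocin resistance cassette that lies outside the viral genome. The sequenced plasmid is about 13.8 kb.

The viral genome is transcribed from a CMV enhancer/promoter fused to a truncated 5' LTR, followed by the Ψ packaging signal with a gag fragment, the Rev response element and the cPPT/CTS. It ends with a WPRE, which enhances transcript expression, a 3' LTR (annotated only as a truncated LTR) and a bGH polyadenylation signal. Between these elements sit two independent expression units. The EF-1α promoter drives the roughly 2.4 kb NOTCH1 fragment encoding ICN1, the released intracellular domain that partners with RBPJ to activate Notch target genes and so acts as a ligand-independent, constitutively active form. Downstream, the human ubiquitin C promoter drives EGFP, which lets transduced cells be identified or sorted, as GFP is the only listed marker for mammalian cells. The depositor notes an A1902S substitution relative to reference Notch1 sequences that is not known to affect function.

According to the record, virus was made by transient co-transfection of 293T cells with a VSV-G envelope plasmid and a packaging plasmid supplying HIV-1 gag/pol, tat and rev. The associated publication concerns HES1 and the cycling of hematopoietic progenitor cells, suggesting the vector was used to impose Notch signalling in such cells.
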