Features (pLannotate 1.2.2; 36 found; start..end, strand, type, name):
     31..83      -  misc_feature   bom (fragment): basis of mobility region from pBR322
    238..617     +  enhancer       CMV enhancer: human cytomegalovirus immediate early enhancer
    618..817     +  promoter       CMV promoter: human cytomegalovirus (CMV) immediate early promoter
    835..1015    +  LTR            5' LTR (truncated): truncated 5' long terminal repeat (LTR) from HIV-1
   1062..1187    +  misc_feature   HIV-1 Ψ: packaging signal of human immunodeficiency virus type 1
   1171..1534    +  CDS            HIV-1 gag (fragment): gag protein from human immunodeficiency virus 1; gag
   1680..1913    +  misc_feature   RRE: The Rev response element (RRE) of HIV-1 allows for Rev-dependent mRNA export from the nucleus to the cytoplasm.
   2290..2390    +  CDS            Rev (fragment): human immunodeficiency virus 1 (HIV-1) Rev protein; rev; enhances nuclear export of unspliced and incompletely spliced viral mRNAs
   2440..2557    +  misc_feature   cPPT/CTS: central polypurine tract and central termination sequence of HIV-1
   2622..2648    -  misc_feature   MCS (fragment): pBluescript multiple cloning site
   2656..2722    +  CDS            small t antigen (fragment): SV40 (simian virus 40) small t antigen
   2729..3907    +  promoter       EF-1α promoter: strong constitutive promoter for human elongation factor EF-1α
   3924..3942    +  promoter       T7 promoter: promoter for bacteriophage T7 RNA polymerase
   3986..6370    +  CDS            NOTCH1 (fragment): NOTC1_HUMAN - Also known as TAN1. Experimental evidence at protein level: Swiss-Prot protein existence level 1. Functions as a receptor for membrane-bound ligands Jagged-1 (JAG1), Jagged-2 (JAG2) and Delta-1 (DLL1) to regulate cell-fate determination. Upon ligand activation through the released notch intracellular domain (NICD) it forms a transcriptional activator complex with RBPJ/RBPSUH and activates genes of the enhancer of split locus. Affects the implementation of differentiation, proliferation and apoptotic programs. Involved in angiogenesis; negatively regulates endothelial cell prolife
   6495..7706    +  promoter       UbC promoter: human ubiquitin C promoter
   7717..7750    -  misc_feature   MCS (fragment): pUC18/19 multiple cloning site
   7760..8479    +  CDS            EGFP: the original enhanced GFP (Yang et al., 1996) mammalian codon-optimized
   8496..8520    +  misc_feature   MCS (fragment): pBluescript multiple cloning site
   8520..9108    +  misc_feature   WPRE: woodchuck hepatitis virus posttranscriptional regulatory element
   9045..9626    +  CDS            nef (fragment): NEF_HV1H2 - Experimental evidence at protein level: Swiss-Prot protein existence level 1. Extracellular Nef protein targets CD4(+) T-lymphocytes for apoptosis by interacting with CXCR4 surface receptors. From Human immunodeficiency virus type 1 group M subtype B (isolate HXB2) (HIV-1).
   9633..9813    +  LTR            5' LTR (truncated): truncated 5' long terminal repeat (LTR) from HIV-1
   9845..10069   +  polyA_signal   bGH poly(A) signal: bovine growth hormone polyadenylation signal
  10073..10094   +  promoter       SV40 promoter (fragment): SV40 enhancer and early promoter
  10115..10543   +  rep_origin     f1 ori (sequence partly withheld): f1 bacteriophage origin of replication; arrow indicates direction of (+) strand synthesis
  10557..10886   +  promoter       SV40 promoter: SV40 enhancer and early promoter
  10934..10981   +  promoter       EM7 promoter: synthetic bacterial promoter&nbsp
  11000..11374   +  CDS            BleoR: antibiotic-binding protein; Sh ble from Streptoalloteichus hindustanus; confers resistance to bleomycin, phleomycin, and Zeocin™
  11384..11509   +  CDS            ble (fragment): BLE_KLEPN - Experimental evidence at protein level: Swiss-Prot protein existence level 1. Binding protein with a strong affinity to the bleomycin family of antibiotics. Binds to CL990; an antimitotic-antibiotic compound. From Klebsiella pneumoniae.
  11504..11625   +  polyA_signal   SV40 poly(A) signal: SV40 polyadenylation signal
  11696..11718   -  protein_bind   lac operator (fragment): The lac repressor binds to the lac operator to inhibit transcription in E. coli. This inhibition can be relieved by adding lactose or isopropyl-β-D-thiogalactopyranoside (IPTG). lac repressor encoded by lacI
  11722..11752   -  promoter       lac promoter: promoter for the E. coli lac operon
  11767..11788   -  protein_bind   CAP binding site: CAP binding activates transcription in the presence of cAMP. E. coli catabolite activator protein
  11801..11893   -  CDS            lacI (fragment): lac repressor; lacI; The lac repressor binds to the lac operator to inhibit transcription in E. coli. This inhibition can be relieved by adding lactose or isopropyl-β-D-thiogalactopyranoside (IPTG).
  12076..12664   -  rep_origin     ori: high-copy-number ColE1/pMB1/pBR322/pUC origin of replication
  12835..13695   -  CDS            AmpR: β-lactamase; bla; confers resistance to ampicillin, carbenicillin, and related antibiotics
  13696..13800   -  promoter       AmpR promoter: bla
>Addgene plasmid #17626 | EF.hICN1.Ubc.GFP | addgene full sequence | sequence record 436408 | Addgene Long Read Sequencing Result
GTCGACGGATCGGGAGATCTCCCGATCCCCTATGGTGCACTCTCAGTACAATCTGCTCTGATGCCGCATA
GTTAAGCCAGTATCTGCTCCCTGCTTGTGTGTTGGAGGTCGCTGAGTAGTGCGCGAGCAAAATTTAAGCT
ACAACAAGGCAAGGCTTGACCGACAATTGCATGAAGAATCTGCTTAGGGTTAGGCGTTTTGCGCTGCTTC
GCGATGTACGGGCCAGATATACGCGTTGACATTGATTATTGACTAGTTATTAATAGTAATCAATTACGGG
GTCATTAGTTCATAGCCCATATATGGAGTTCCGCGTTACATAACTTACGGTAAATGGCCCGCCTGGCTGA
CCGCCCAACGACCCCCGCCCATTGACGTCAATAATGACGTATGTTCCCATAGTAACGCCAATAGGGACTT
TCCATTGACGTCAATGGGTGGAGTATTTACGGTAAACTGCCCACTTGGCAGTACATCAAGTGTATCATAT
GCCAAGTACGCCCCCTATTGACGTCAATGACGGTAAATGGCCCGCCTGGCATTATGCCCAGTACATGACC
TTATGGGACTTTCCTACTTGGCAGTACATCTACGTATTAGTCATCGCTATTACCATGGTGATGCGGTTTT
GGCAGTACATCAATGGGCGTGGATAGCGGTTTGACTCACGGGGATTTCCAAGTCTCCACCCCATTGACGT
CAATGGGAGTTTGTTTTGGCACCAAAATCAACGGGACTTTCCAAAATGTCGTAACAACTCCGCCCCATTG
ACGCAAATGGGCGGTAGGCGTGTACGGTGGGAGGTCTATATAAGCAGCGCGTTTTGCCTGTACTGGGTCT
CTCTGGTTAGACCAGATCTGAGCCTGGGAGCTCTCTGGCTAACTAGGGAACCCACTGCTTAAGCCTCAAT
AAAGCTTGCCTTGAGTGCTTCAAGTAGTGTGTGCCCGTCTGTTGTGTGACTCTGGTAACTAGAGATCCCT
CAGACCCTTTTAGTCAGTGTGGAAAATCTCTAGCAGTGGCGCCCGAACAGGGACTTGAAAGCGAAAGGGA
AACCAGAGGAGCTCTCTCGACGCAGGACTCGGCTTGCTGAAGCGCGCACGGCAAGAGGCGAGGGGCGGCG
ACTGGTGAGTACGCCAAAAATTTTGACTAGCGGAGGCTAGAAGGAGAGAGATGGGTGCGAGAGCGTCAGT
ATTAAGCGGGGGAGAATTAGATCGCGATGGGAAAAAATTCGGTTAAGGCCAGGGGGAAAGAAAAAATATA
AATTAAAACATATAGTATGGGCAAGCAGGGAGCTAGAACGATTCGCAGTTAATCCTGGCCTGTTAGAAAC
ATCAGAAGGCTGTAGACAAATACTGGGACAGCTACAACCATCCCTTCAGACAGGATCAGAAGAACTTAGA
TCATTATATAATACAGTAGCAACCCTCTATTGTGTGCATCAAAGGATAGAGATAAAAGACACCAAGGAAG
CTTTAGACAAGATAGAGGAAGAGCAAAACAAAAGTAAGACCACCGCACAGCAAGCGGCCGCTGATCTTCA
GACCTGGAGGAGGAGATATGAGGGACAATTGGAGAAGTGAATTATATAAATATAAAGTAGTAAAAATTGA
ACCATTAGGAGTAGCACCCACCAAGGCAAAGAGAAGAGTGGTGCAGAGAGAAAAAAGAGCAGTGGGAATA
GGAGCTTTGTTCCTTGGGTTCTTGGGAGCAGCAGGAAGCACTATGGGCGCAGCGTCAATGACGCTGACGG
TACAGGCCAGACAATTATTGTCTGGTATAGTGCAGCAGCAGAACAATTTGCTGAGGGCTATTGAGGCGCA
ACAGCATCTGTTGCAACTCACAGTCTGGGGCATCAAGCAGCTCCAGGCAAGAATCCTGGCTGTGGAAAGA
TACCTAAAGGATCAACAGCTCCTGGGGATTTGGGGTTGCTCTGGAAAACTCATTTGCACCACTGCTGTGC
CTTGGAATGCTAGTTGGAGTAATAAATCTCTGGAACAGATTTGGAATCACACGACCTGGATGGAGTGGGA
CAGAGAAATTAACAATTACACAAGCTTAATACACTCCTTAATTGAAGAATCGCAAAACCAGCAAGAAAAG
AATGAACAAGAATTATTGGAATTAGATAAATGGGCAAGTTTGTGGAATTGGTTTAACATAACAAATTGGC
TGTGGTATATAAAATTATTCATAATGATAGTAGGAGGCTTGGTAGGTTTAAGAATAGTTTTTGCTGTACT
TTCTATAGTGAATAGAGTTAGGCAGGGATATTCACCATTATCGTTTCAGACCCACCTCCCAACCCCGAGG
GGACCCGACAGGCCCGAAGGAATAGAAGAAGAAGGTGGAGAGAGAGACAGAGACAGATCCATTCGATTAG
TGAACGGATCGGCACTGCGTGCGCCAATTCTGCAGACAAATGGCAGTATTCATCCACAATTTTAAAAGAA
AAGGGGGGATTGGGGGGTACAGTGCAGGGGAAAGAATAGTAGACATAATAGCAACAGACATACAAACTAA
AGAATTACAAAAACAAATTACAAAAATTCAAAATTTTCGGGTTTATTACAGGGACAGCAGAGATCCAGTT
TGGTTAATTAAGTTTAAACGGGCCCTCTAGACTCGAGGTCGACGGTATCGATAAGCTTTGCAAAGATGGA
TAAAGTTTTAAACAGAGAGGAATCTTTGCAGCTAATGGACCTTCTAGGTCTTGAAAGGAGTGGGAATTGG
CTCCGGTGCCCGTCAGTGGGCAGAGCGCACATCGCCCACAGTCCCCGAGAAGTTGGGGGGAGGGGTCGGC
AATTGAACCGGTGCCTAGAGAAGGTGGCGCGGGGTAAACTGGGAAAGTGATGTCGTGTACTGGCTCCGCC
TTTTTCCCGAGGGTGGGGGAGAACCGTATATAAGTGCAGTAGTCGCCGTGAACGTTCTTTTTCGCAACGG
GTTTGCCGCCAGAACACAGGTAAGTGCCGTGTGTGGTTCCCGCGGGCCTGGCCTCTTTACGGGTTATGGC
CCTTGCGTGCCTTGAATTACTTCCACCTGGCTGCAGTACGTGATTCTTGATCCCGAGCTTCGGGTTGGAA
GTGGGTGGGAGAGTTCGAGGCCTTGCGCTTAAGGAGCCCCTTCGCCTCGTGCTTGAGTTGAGGCCTGGCC
TGGGCGCTGGGGCCGCCGCGTGCGAATCTGGTGGCACCTTCGCGCCTGTCTCGCTGCTTTCGATAAGTCT
CTAGCCATTTAAAATTTTTGATGACCTGCTGCGACGCTTTTTTTCTGGCAAGATAGTCTTGTAAATGCGG
GCCAAGATCTGCACACTGGTATTTCGGTTTTTGGGGCCGCGGGCGGCGACGGGGCCCGTGCGTCCCAGCG
CACATGTTCGGCGAGGCGGGGCCTGCGAGCGCGGCCACCGAGAATCGGACGGGGGTAGTCTCAAGCTGGC
CGGCCTGCTCTGGTGCCTGGCCTCGCGCCGCCGTGTATCGCCCCGCCCTGGGCGGCAAGGCTGGCCCGGT
CGGCACCAGTTGCGTGAGCGGAAAGATGGCCGCTTCCCGGCCCTGCTGCAGGGAGCTCAAAATGGAGGAC
GCGGCGCTCGGGAGAGCGGGCGGGTGAGTCACCCACACAAAGGAAAAGGGCCTTTCCGTCCTCAGCCGTC
GCTTCATGTGACTCCACGGAGTACCGGGCGCCGTCCAGGCACCTCGATTAGTTCTCGAGCTTTTGGAGTA
CGTCGTCTTTAGGTTGGGGGGAGGGGTTTTATGCGATGGAGTTTCCCCACACTGAGTGGGTGGAGACTGA
AGTTAGGCCAGCTTGGCACTTGATGTAATTCTCCTTGGAATTTGCCCTTTTTGAGTTTGGATCTTGGTTC
ATTCTCAAGCCTCAGACAGTGGTTCAAAGTTTTTTTCTTCCATTTCAGGTGTCGTGAGGAATTAGCTTGG
TACTAATACGACTCACTATAGGGAGACCCAAGCTGGCTAGGTAAGCTTGATGATCCGGAGGCATGCGGCG
GCAGCATGGCCAGCTCTGGTTCCCTGAGGGCTTCAAAGTGTCTGAGGCCAGCAAGAAGAAGCGGCGGGAG
CCCCTCGGCGAGGACTCCGTGGGCCTCAAGCCCCTGAAGAACGCTTCAGACGGTGCCCTCATGGACGACA
ACCAGAATGAGTGGGGGGACGAGGACCTGGAGACCAAGAAGTTCCGGTTCGAGGAGCCCGTGGTTCTGCC
TGACCTGGACGACCAGACAGACCACCGGCAGTGGACTCAGCAGCACCTGGATGCCGCTGACCTGCGCATG
TCTGCCATGGCCCCCACACCGCCCCAGGGTGAGGTTGACGCCGACTGCATGGACGTCAATGTCCGCGGGC
CTGATGGCTTCACCCCGCTCATGATCGCCTCCTGCAGCGGGGGCGGCCTGGAGACGGGCAACAGCGAGGA
AGAGGAGGACGCGCCGGCCGTCATCTCCGACTTCATCTACCAGGGCGCCAGCCTGCACAACCAGACAGAC
CGCACGGGCGAGACCGCCTTGCACCTGGCCGCCCGCTACTCACGCTCTGATTCCGCCAAGCGCCTGCTGG
AGGCCAGCGCAGATGCCAACATCCAGGACAACATGGGCCGCACCCCGCTGCATGCGGCTGTGTCTGCCGA
CGCACAAGGTGTCTTCCAGATCCTGATCCGGAACCGAGCCACAGACCTGGATGCCCGCATGCATGATGGC
ACGACGCCACTGATCCTGGCTGCCCGCCTGGCCGTGGAGGGCATGCTGGAGGACCTCATCAACTCACACG
CCGACGTCAACGCCGTAGATGACCTGGGCAAGTCCGCCCTGCACTGGGCCGCCGCCGTGAACAATGTGGA
TGCCGCAGTTGTGCTCCTGAAGAACGGGGCTAACAAAGATATGCAGAACAACAGGGAGGAGACACCCCTG
TTTCTGGCCGCCCGGGAGGGCAGCTACGAGACCGCCAAGGTGCTGCTGGACCACTTTGCCAACCGGGACA
TCACGGATCATATGGACCGCCTGCCGCGCGACATCGCACAGGAGCGCATGCATCACGACATCGTGAGGCT
GCTGGACGAGTACAACCTGGTGCGCAGCCCGCAGCTGCACGGAGCCCCGCTGGGGGGCACGCCCACCCTG
TCGCCCCCGCTCTGCTCGCCCAACGGCTACCTGGGCAGCCTCAAGCCCGGCGTGCAGGGCAAGAAGGTCC
GCAAGCCCAGCAGCAAAGGCCTGGCCTGTGGAAGCAAGGAGGCCAAGGACCTCAAGGCACGGAGGAAGAA
GTCCCAGGATGGCAAGGGCTGCCTGCTGGACAGCTCCGGCATGCTCTCGCCCGTGGACTCCCTGGAGTCA
CCCCATGGCTACCTGTCAGACGTGGCCTCGCCGCCACTGCTGCCCTCCCCGTTCCAGCAGTCTCCGTCCG
TGCCCCTCAACCACCTGCCTGGGATGCCCGACACCCACCTGGGCATCGGGCACCTGAACGTGGCGGCCAA
GCCCGAGATGGCGGCGCTGGGTGGGGGCGGCCGGCTGGCCTTTGAGACTGGCCCACCTCGTCTCTCCCAC
CTGCCTGTGGCCTCTGGCACCAGCACCGTCCTGGGCTCCAGCAGCGGAGGGGCCCTGAATTTCACTGTGG
GCGGGTCCACCAGTTTGAATGGTCAATGCGAGTGGCTGTCCCGGCTGCAGAGCGGCATGGTGCCGAACCA
ATACAACCCTCTGCGGGGGAGTGTGGCACCAGGCCCCCTGAGCACACAGGCCCCCTCCCTGCAGCATGGC
ATGGTAGGCCCGCTGCACAGTAGCCTTGCTGCCAGCGCCCTGTCCCAGATGATGAGCTACCAGGGCCTGC
CCAGCACCCGGCTGGCCACCCAGCCTCACCTGGTGCAGACCCAGCAGGTGCAGCCACAAAACTTACAGAT
GCAGCAGCAGAACCTGCAGCCAGCAAACATCCAGCAGCAGCAAAGCCTGCAGCCGCCACCACCACCACCA
CAGCCGCACCTTGGCGTGAGCTCAGCAGCCAGCGGCCACCTGGGCCGGAGCTTCCTGAGTGGAGAGCCGA
GCCAGGCAGACGTGCAGCCACTGGGCCCCAGCAGCCTGGCGGTGCACACTATTCTGCCCCAGGAGAGCCC
CGCCCTGCCCACGTCGCTGCCATCCTCGCTGGTCCCACCCGTGACCGCAGCCCAGTTCCTGACGCCCCCC
TCGCAGCACAGCTACTCCTCGCCTGTGGACAACACCCCCAGCCACCAGCTACAGGTGCCTGAGCACCCCT
TCCTCACCCCGTCCCCTGAGTCCCCTGACCAGTGGTCCAGCTCGTCCCCGCATTCCAACGTCTCCGACTG
GTCCGAGGGCGTCTCCAGCCCTCCCACCAGCATGCAGTCCCAGATCGCCCGCATTCCGGAGGCCTTCAAG
TAAACGGCGCGTCAGATCCACTAGTAACGGCCGCCAGTGTGCTGGAATTATCGAATTCCACCACACTGGA
CTAGTGGATCCGGGGGTACCGCGTCGAGTTATAACCCGTGTCGGCTCCAGATCTGGCCTCCGCGCCGGGT
TTTGGCGCCTCCCGCGGGCGCCCCCCTCCTCACGGCGAGCGCTGCCACGTCAGACGAAGGGCGCAGCGAG
CGTCCTGATCCTTCCGCCCGGACGCTCAGGACAGCGGCCCGCTGCTCATAAGACTCGGCCTTAGAACCCC
AGTATCAGCAGAAGGACATTTTAGGACGGGACTTGGGTGACTCTAGGGCACTGGTTTTCTTTCCAGAGAG
CGGAACAGGCGAGGAAAAGTAGTCCCTTCTCGGCGATTCTGCGGAGGGATCTCCGTGGGGCGGTGAACGC
CGATGATTATATAAGGACGCGCCGGGTGTGGCACAGCTAGTTCCGTCGCAGCCGGGATTTGGGTCGCGGT
TCTTGTTTGTGGATCGCTGTGATCGTCACTTGGTGAGTAGCGGGCTGCTGGGCTGGCCGGGGCTTTCGTG
GCCGCCGGGCCGCTCGGTGGGACGGAAGCGTGTGGAGAGACCGCCAAGGGCTGTAGTCTGGGTCCGCGAG
CAAGGTTGCCCTGAACTGGGGGTTGGGGGGAGCGCAGCAAAATGGCGGCTGTTCCCGAGTCTTGAATGGA
AGACGCTTGTGAGGCGGGCTGTGAGGTCGTTGAAACAAGGTGGGGGGCATGGTGGGCGGCAAGAACCCAA
GGTCTTGAGGCCTTCGCTAATGCGGGAAAGCTCTTATTCGGGTGAGATGGGCTGGGGCACCATCTGGGGA
CCCTGACGTGAAGTTTGTCACTGACTGGAGAACTCGGTTTGTCGTCTGTTGCGGGGGCGGCAGTTATGGC
GGTGCCGTTGGGCAGTGCACCCGTACCTTTGGGAGCGCGCGCCCTCGTCGTGTCGTGACGTCACCCGTTC
TGTTGGCTTATAATGCAGGGTGGGGCCACCTGCCGGTAGGTGTGCGGTAGGCTTTTCTCCGTCGCAGGAC
GCAGGGTTCGGGCCTAGGGTAGGCTCTCCTGAATCGACAGGCGCCGGACCTCTGGTGAGGGGAGGGATAA
GTGAGGCGTCAGTTTCTTTGGTCGGTTTTATGTACCTATCTTCTTAAGTAGCTGAAGCTCCGGTTTTGAA
CTATGCGCTCGGGGTTGGCGAGTGTGTTTTGTGAAGTTTTTTAGGCACCTTTTGAAATGTAATCATTTGG
GTCAATATGTAATTTTCAGTGTTAGACTAGTAAATTGTCCGCTAAATTCTGGCCGTTTTTGGCTTTTTTG
TTAGACGAAGCTTGGGCTGCAGGTCGACTCTAGAGGATCCCCGGGTACCGGTCGCCACCATGGTGAGCAA
GGGCGAGGAGCTGTTCACCGGGGTGGTGCCCATCCTGGTCGAGCTGGACGGCGACGTAAACGGCCACAAG
TTCAGCGTGTCCGGCGAGGGCGAGGGCGATGCCACCTACGGCAAGCTGACCCTGAAGTTCATCTGCACCA
CCGGCAAGCTGCCCGTGCCCTGGCCCACCCTCGTGACCACCCTGACCTACGGCGTGCAGTGCTTCAGCCG
CTACCCCGACCACATGAAGCAGCACGACTTCTTCAAGTCCGCCATGCCCGAAGGCTACGTCCAGGAGCGC
ACCATCTTCTTCAAGGACGACGGCAACTACAAGACCCGCGCCGAGGTGAAGTTCGAGGGCGACACCCTGG
TGAACCGCATCGAGCTGAAGGGCATCGACTTCAAGGAGGACGGCAACATCCTGGGGCACAAGCTGGAGTA
CAACTACAACAGCCACAACGTCTATATCATGGCCGACAAGCAGAAGAACGGCATCAAGGTGAACTTCAAG
ATCCGCCACAACATCGAGGACGGCAGCGTGCAGCTCGCCGACCACTACCAGCAGAACACCCCCATCGGCG
ACGGCCCCGTGCTGCTGCCCGACAACCACTACCTGAGCACCCAGTCCGCCCTGAGCAAAGACCCCAACGA
GAAGCGCGATCACATGGTCCTGCTGGAGTTCGTGACCGCCGCCGGGATCACTCTCGGCATGGACGAGCTG
TACAAGTAAAGCGGCCGCGACTCTAGAATTCGATATCAAGCTTATCGATAATCAACCTCTGGATTACAAA
ATTTGTGAAAGATTGACTGGTATTCTTAACTATGTTGCTCCTTTTACGCTATGTGGATACGCTGCTTTAA
TGCCTTTGTATCATGCTATTGCTTCCCGTATGGCTTTCATTTTCTCCTCCTTGTATAAATCCTGGTTGCT
GTCTCTTTATGAGGAGTTGTGGCCCGTTGTCAGGCAACGTGGCGTGGTGTGCACTGTGTTTGCTGACGCA
ACCCCCACTGGTTGGGGCATTGCCACCACCTGTCAGCTCCTTTCCGGGACTTTCGCTTTCCCCCTCCCTA
TTGCCACGGCGGAACTCATCGCCGCCTGCCTTGCCCGCTGCTGGACAGGGGCTCGGCTGTTGGGCACTGA
CAATTCCGTGGTGTTGTCGGGGAAATCATCGTCCTTTCCTTGGCTGCTCGCCTGTGTTGCCACCTGGATT
CTGCGCGGGACGTCCTTCTGCTACGTCCCTTCGGCCCTCAATCCAGCGGACCTTCCTTCCCGCGGCCTGC
TGCCGGCTCTGCGGCCTCTTCCGCGTCTTCGCCTTCGCCCTCAGACGAGTCGGATCTCCCTTTGGGCCGC
CTCCCCGCATCGATACCGTCGACCTCGAGACCTAGAAAAACATGGAGCAATCACAAGTAGCAATACAGCA
GCTACCAATGCTGATTGTGCCTGGCTAGAAGCACAAGAGGAGGAGGAGGTGGGTTTTCCAGTCACACCTC
AGGTACCTTTAAGACCAATGACTTACAAGGCAGCTGTAGATCTTAGCCACTTTTTAAAAGAAAAGGGGGG
ACTGGAAGGGCTAATTCACTCCCAACGAAGACAAGATATCCTTGATCTGTGGATCTACCACACACAAGGC
TACTTCCCTGATTGGCAGAACTACACACCAGGGCCAGGGATCAGATATCCACTGACCTTTGGATGGTGCT
ACAAGCTAGTACCAGTTGAGCAAGAGAAGGTAGAAGAAGCCAATGAAGGAGAGAACACCCGCTTGTTACA
CCCTGTGAGCCTGCATGGGATGGATGACCCGGAGAGAGAAGTATTAGAGTGGAGGTTTGACAGCCGCCTA
GCATTTCATCACATGGCCCGAGAGCTGCATCCGGACTGTACTGGGTCTCTCTGGTTAGACCAGATCTGAG
CCTGGGAGCTCTCTGGCTAACTAGGGAACCCACTGCTTAAGCCTCAATAAAGCTTGCCTTGAGTGCTTCA
AGTAGTGTGTGCCCGTCTGTTGTGTGACTCTGGTAACTAGAGATCCCTCAGACCCTTTTAGTCAGTGTGG
AAAATCTCTAGCAGGGCCCGTTTAAACCCGCTGATCAGCCTCGACTGTGCCTTCTAGTTGCCAGCCATCT
GTTGTTTGCCCCTCCCCCGTGCCTTCCTTGACCCTGGAAGGTGCCACTCCCACTGTCCTTTCCTAATAAA
ATGAGGAAATTGCATCGCATTGTCTGAGTAGGTGTCATTCTATTCTGGGGGGTGGGGTGGGGCAGGACAG
CAAGGGGGAGGATTGGGAAGACAATAGCAGGCATGCTGGGGATGCGGTGGGCTCTATGGCTTCTGAGGCG
GAAAGAACCAGCTGGGGCTCTAGGGGGTATCCCC
[124 nt withheld, positions 10115-10238]
C
[91 nt withheld, positions 10240-10330]
A
[49 nt withheld, positions 10332-10380]
CCTTTGACGTTGGAGTCCACGTTCTTT
[37 nt withheld, positions 10408-10444]
ACCCTATCTCGGTCTATTCTTTTGATTTATAAGGGATTTTGCCGATTTCGGCCTATTGGTTAAAAAATGA
GCTGATTTAACAAAAATTTAACGCGAATTAATTCTGTGGAATGTGTGTCAGTTAGGGTGTGGAAAGTCCC
CAGGCTCCCCAGCAGGCAGAAGTATGCAAAGCATGCATCTCAATTAGTCAGCAACCAGGTGTGGAAAGTC
CCCAGGCTCCCCAGCAGGCAGAAGTATGCAAAGCATGCATCTCAATTAGTCAGCAACCATAGTCCCGCCC
CTAACTCCGCCCATCCCGCCCCTAACTCCGCCCAGTTCCGCCCATTCTCCGCCCCATGGCTGACTAATTT
TTTTTATTTATGCAGAGGCCGAGGCCGCCTCTGCCTCTGAGCTATTCCAGAAGTAGTGAGGAGGCTTTTT
TGGAGGCCTAGGCTTTTGCAAAAAGCTCCCGGGAGCTTGTATATCCATTTTCGGATCTGATCAGCACGTG
TTGACAATTAATCATCGGCATAGTATATCGGCATAGTATAATACGACAAGGTGAGGAACTAAACCATGGC
CAAGTTGACCAGTGCCGTTCCGGTGCTCACCGCGCGCGACGTCGCCGGAGCGGTCGAGTTCTGGACCGAC
CGGCTCGGGTTCTCCCGGGACTTCGTGGAGGACGACTTCGCCGGTGTGGTCCGGGACGACGTGACCCTGT
TCATCAGCGCGGTCCAGGACCAGGTGGTGCCGGACAACACCCTGGCCTGGGTGTGGGTGCGCGGCCTGGA
CGAGCTGTACGCCGAGTGGTCGGAGGTCGTGTCCACGAACTTCCGGGACGCCTCCGGGCCGGCCATGACC
GAGATCGGCGAGCAGCCGTGGGGGCGGGAGTTCGCCCTGCGCGACCCGGCCGGCAACTGCGTGCACTTCG
TGGCCGAGGAGCAGGACTGACACGTGCTACGAGATTTCGATTCCACCGCCGCCTTCTATGAAAGGTTGGG
CTTCGGAATCGTTTTCCGGGACGCCGGCTGGATGATCCTCCAGCGCGGGGATCTCATGCTGGAGTTCTTC
GCCCACCCCAACTTGTTTATTGCAGCTTATAATGGTTACAAATAAAGCAATAGCATCACAAATTTCACAA
ATAAAGCATTTTTTTCACTGCATTCTAGTTGTGGTTTGTCCAAACTCATCAATGTATCTTATCATGTCTG
TATACCGTCGACCTCTAGCTAGAGCTTGGCGTAATCATGGTCATAGCTGTTTCCTGTGTGAAATTGTTAT
CCGCTCACAATTCCACACAACATACGAGCCGGAAGCATAAAGTGTAAAGCCTGGGGTGCCTAATGAGTGA
GCTAACTCACATTAATTGCGTTGCGCTCACTGCCCGCTTTCCAGTCGGGAAACCTGTCGTGCCAGCTGCA
TTAATGAATCGGCCAACGCGCGGGGAGAGGCGGTTTGCGTATTGGGCGCTCTTCCGCTTCCTCGCTCACT
GACTCGCTGCGCTCGGTCGTTCGGCTGCGGCGAGCGGTATCAGCTCACTCAAAGGCGGTAATACGGTTAT
CCACAGAATCAGGGGATAACGCAGGAAAGAACATGTGAGCAAAAGGCCAGCAAAAGGCCAGGAACCGTAA
AAAGGCCGCGTTGCTGGCGTTTTTCCATAGGCTCCGCCCCCCTGACGAGCATCACAAAAATCGACGCTCA
AGTCAGAGGTGGCGAAACCCGACAGGACTATAAAGATACCAGGCGTTTCCCCCTGGAAGCTCCCTCGTGC
GCTCTCCTGTTCCGACCCTGCCGCTTACCGGATACCTGTCCGCCTTTCTCCCTTCGGGAAGCGTGGCGCT
TTCTCATAGCTCACGCTGTAGGTATCTCAGTTCGGTGTAGGTCGTTCGCTCCAAGCTGGGCTGTGTGCAC
GAACCCCCCGTTCAGCCCGACCGCTGCGCCTTATCCGGTAACTATCGTCTTGAGTCCAACCCGGTAAGAC
ACGACTTATCGCCACTGGCAGCAGCCACTGGTAACAGGATTAGCAGAGCGAGGTATGTAGGCGGTGCTAC
AGAGTTCTTGAAGTGGTGGCCTAACTACGGCTACACTAGAAGAACAGTATTTGGTATCTGCGCTCTGCTG
AAGCCAGTTACCTTCGGAAAAAGAGTTGGTAGCTCTTGATCCGGCAAACAAACCACCGCTGGTAGCGGTG
GTTTTTTTGTTTGCAAGCAGCAGATTACGCGCAGAAAAAAAGGATCTCAAGAAGATCCTTTGATCTTTTC
TACGGGGTCTGACGCTCAGTGGAACGAAAACTCACGTTAAGGGATTTTGGTCATGAGATTATCAAAAAGG
ATCTTCACCTAGATCCTTTTAAATTAAAAATGAAGTTTTAAATCAATCTAAAGTATATATGAGTAAACTT
GGTCTGACAGTTACCAATGCTTAATCAGTGAGGCACCTATCTCAGCGATCTGTCTATTTCGTTCATCCAT
AGTTGCCTGACTCCCCGTCGTGTAGATAACTACGATACGGGAGGGCTTACCATCTGGCCCCAGTGCTGCA
ATGATACCGCGAGACCCACGCTCACCGGCTCCAGATTTATCAGCAATAAACCAGCCAGCCGGAAGGGCCG
AGCGCAGAAGTGGTCCTGCAACTTTATCCGCCTCCATCCAGTCTATTAATTGTTGCCGGGAAGCTAGAGT
AAGTAGTTCGCCAGTTAATAGTTTGCGCAACGTTGTTGCCATTGCTACAGGCATCGTGGTGTCACGCTCG
TCGTTTGGTATGGCTTCATTCAGCTCCGGTTCCCAACGATCAAGGCGAGTTACATGATCCCCCATGTTGT
GCAAAAAAGCGGTTAGCTCCTTCGGTCCTCCGATCGTTGTCAGAAGTAAGTTGGCCGCAGTGTTATCACT
CATGGTTATGGCAGCACTGCATAATTCTCTTACTGTCATGCCATCCGTAAGATGCTTTTCTGTGACTGGT
GAGTACTCAACCAAGTCATTCTGAGAATAGTGTATGCGGCGACCGAGTTGCTCTTGCCCGGCGTCAATAC
GGGATAATACCGCGCCACATAGCAGAACTTTAAAAGTGCTCATCATTGGAAAACGTTCTTCGGGGCGAAA
ACTCTCAAGGATCTTACCGCTGTTGAGATCCAGTTCGATGTAACCCACTCGTGCACCCAACTGATCTTCA
GCATCTTTTACTTTCACCAGCGTTTCTGGGTGAGCAAAAACAGGAAGGCAAAATGCCGCAAAAAAGGGAA
TAAGGGCGACACGGAAATGTTGAATACTCATACTCTTCCTTTTTCAATATTATTGAAGCATTTATCAGGG
TTATTGTCTCATGAGCGGATACATATTTGAATGTATTTAGAAAAATAAACAAATAGGGGTTCCGCGCACA
TTTCCCCGAAAAGTGCCACCTGAC
