>Addgene plasmid #17626 | EF.hICN1.Ubc.GFP | addgene partial sequence | sequence record 23518 | 17626 with EF-1a-F
GATTTTTATTTAGTGTGNNGGATTAGCTTGGTACTAATACGACTCACTATAGGGAGACCCAAGCTGGNTA
GGTAAGCTTGATGATCCGGAGGCATGCGGCGGCAGCATGGCCAGCTCTGGTTCCCTGAGGGCTTCAAAGT
GTCTGAGGCCAGCAAGAAGAAGCGGCGGGAGCCCCTCGGCGAGGACTCCGTGGGCCTCAAGCCCCTGAAG
AACGCTTCAGACGGTGCCCTCATGGACGACAACCAGAATGAGTGGGGGGACGAGGACCTGGAGACCAAGA
AGTTCCGGTTCGAGGAGCCCGTGGTTCTGCCTGACCTGGACGACCAGACAGACCACCGGCAGTGGACTCA
GCAGCACCTGGATGCCGCTGACCTGCGCATGTCTGCCATGGCCCCCACACCGCCCCAGGGTGAGGTTGAC
GCCGACTGCATGGACGTCAATGTCCGCGGGCCTGATGGCTTCACCCCGCTCATGATCGCCTCCTGCAGCG
GGGGCGGCCTGGAGACGGGCAACAGCGAGGAAGAGGAGGACGCGCCGGCCGTCATCTCCGACTTCATCTA
CCAGGGCGCCAGCCTGCACAACCAGACAGACCGCACGGGCGAGACCGCCTTGCACCTGGCCGCCCGCTAC
TCACGCTCTGATTCCGCCAAGCGCCTGCTGGAGGCCAGCGCAGATGCCAACATCCAGGACAACATGGGCC
GCACCCCGCTGCATGCGGCTGTGTCTGCCGACGCACAAGGTGTCTTCCAGATCCTGATCCNGAACCGAGC
CACAGACCTGGATGCCCGCATGCATGATGGCACGACGCCACTGATCCTGGCTGCCCNCCTGGCCGTGNAN
GGCATGCTGAAGA
