>Addgene plasmid #17626 | EF.hICN1.Ubc.GFP | addgene partial sequence | sequence record 49284 | EF1a_fwd
GTCGTGAGGAATTAGCTTGGTACTAATACGACTCACTATAGGGAGACCCAAGCTGGCTAGTTAAGCTTGA
TGATCCGGAGGCATGCGGCGGCAGCATGGCCAGCTCTGGTTCCCTGAGGGCTTCAAAGTGTCTGAGGCCA
GCAAGAAGAAGCGGCGGGAGCCCCTCGGCGAGGACTCCGTGGGCCTCAAGCCCCTGAAGAACGCTTCAGA
CGGTGCCCTCATGGACGACAACCAGAATGAGTGGGGGGACGAGGACCTGGAGACCAAGAAGTTCCGGTTC
GAGGAGCCCGTGGTTCTGCCTGACCTGGACGACCAGACAGACCACCGGCAGTGGACTCAGCAGCACCTGG
ATGCCGCTGACCTGCGCATGTCTGCCATGGCCCCCACACCGCCCCAGGGTGAGGTTGACGCCGACTGCAT
GGACGTCAATGTCCGCGGGCCTGATGGCTTCACCCCGCTCATGATCGCCTCCTGCAGCGGGGGCGGCCTG
GAGACGGGCAACAGCGAGGAAGAGGAGGACGCGCCGGCCGTCATCTCCGACTTCATCTACCAGGGCGCCA
GCCTGCACAACCAGACAGACCGCACGGGCGAGACCGCCTTGCACCTGGCCGCCCGCTACTCACGCTCTGA
TTCCGCCAAGCGCCTGCTGGAGGCCAGCGCAGATGCCAACATCCAGGACAACATGGGCCGCACCCCGCTG
CATGCGGCTGTGTCTGCCGACGCACAAGGTGTCTTCCAGATCCTGATCCGGAACCGAGCCACAGACCTGG
ATGCCCGCATGCATGATGGCACGACGCCACTGATCCTGGCTGCCCGCCTGGCCGTGGAGGGCATGCTGGA
GGACCTCATCAACTCACACGCCGACGTCAACGCCGTAGATGACCTGGGCAAGTCCGCCCTGCACTGGGCC
GCCGCCGTGAACAATGTGGA
